Addgene plasmid #225305: pXD70EN19-Pct5-GPA_25810/25800-(+)-Eldh1/2(GpDSM19378)
Purpose: Expresses Gordonibacter pamelaeae DSM 19378 (+)-Eldh1 and (+)-Eldh2 in Eggerthella lenta DSM 2243 with a cumate inducible promoter
Depositing lab: Emily Balskus. Depositing organization: Harvard University. Publication: Enantiocomplementary Gut Bacterial Enzymes Metabolize Dietary Polyphenols. Dong X, Bae M, Le C, Aguilar Ramos MA, Balskus EP. J Am Chem Soc. 2025 Mar 5;147(9):7231-7244. doi: 10.1021/jacs.4c09892. Epub 2025 Feb 24. PubMed 39993729.
Backbone
  Vector backbone: pXD69m2
  Vector type: Bacterial Expression
Growth in bacteria
  Bacterial resistance: Kanamycin, 50 μg/mL
  Growth temperature: 37°C
  Growth strain: DH5alpha
  Copy number: High Copy
Gene/Insert
  Gene/Insert name: (+)-Eldh1, (+)-Eldh2 (alt names: (+)-dihydroxyenterolactone dehydroxylase 1, (+)-dihydroxyenterolactone dehydroxylase 2; GPA_25810, GPA_25800)
  Species: Gordonibacter pamelaeae DSM 19378
Terms and licenses: Academic/Nonprofit Terms; Industry Terms: Not Available to Industry
How to cite: pXD70EN19-Pct5-GPA_25810/25800-(+)-Eldh1/2(GpDSM19378) was a gift from Emily Balskus (Addgene plasmid # 225305 ; http://n2t.net/addgene:225305 ; RRID:Addgene_225305)
