[The description below was written by a language model from this plasmid's Addgene catalogue record and pLannotate feature annotations shown in this document.]
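Description:
pXD70EN19-Pct5-GPA_25810/25800-(+)-Eldh1/2(GpDSM19378) is a 12.7 kb bacterial expression plasmid built on the pXD69m2 backbone. It is designed to express two Gordonibacter pamelaeae DSM 19378 enzymes in the gut actinobacterium Eggerthella lenta DSM 2243. It is propagated in E. coli through a high-copy ColE1/pUC-type origin, and the catalogue lists kanamycin as the selection, consistent with the annotated aphA-3 aminoglycoside phosphotransferase gene. The feature table also detects a β-lactamase (AmpR) cassette with its own promoter and a short fragment resembling a streptothricin acetyltransferase gene next to KanR. Neither is listed as a selectable marker in the record. About 2.7 kb downstream of the kanamycin region carries no annotation. Any functions needed for replication in E. lenta would presumably lie there, but the record does not identify them.

The payload is a cumate-inducible expression unit. A CymR repressor gene from Pseudomonas putida is encoded on the reverse strand, and a CuO operator lies a short distance downstream on the forward strand. This operator is presumably part of the promoter named Pct5 in the plasmid title. CymR binds CuO and blocks transcription until cumate releases it, which allows controlled induction. The roughly 5.4 kb unannotated stretch between CuO and the T7Te terminator is where the insert should sit: GPA_25810 and GPA_25800, encoding (+)-dihydroxyenterolactone dehydroxylases 1 and 2 ((+)-Eldh1 and (+)-Eldh2). The annotation tool did not recognise these genes. An rrnB T1 terminator provides further transcriptional insulation. The plasmid serves for heterologous expression of these dehydroxylases in E. lenta, in work on the metabolism of dietary polyphenols by enantiocomplementary gut bacterial enzymes.
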