Features (pLannotate 1.2.2; 10 found; start..end, strand, type, name):
     24..95      +  terminator     rrnB T1 terminator: transcription terminator T1 from the E. coli rrnB gene
    276..864     -  rep_origin     ori: high-copy-number ColE1/pMB1/pBR322/pUC origin of replication
   1035..1895    -  CDS            AmpR: β-lactamase; bla; confers resistance to ampicillin, carbenicillin, and related antibiotics
   1896..2000    -  promoter       AmpR promoter: bla
   2243..2262    +  misc_feature   BioBrick prefix: BioBrick prefix for parts that start with "ATG"
   2265..2876    -  CDS            CymR: cumate repressor (Mullick et al., 2006); cymR from Pseudomonas putida
   3214..3241    +  protein_bind   CuO: CymR-binding P2 operator sequence from the p-cmt operon of Pseudomonas putida (Mullick et al., 2006) CymR
   8681..8708    +  terminator     T7Te terminator: phage T7 early transcription terminator
   8831..9625    -  CDS            KanR: aminoglycoside phosphotransferase; aphA-3; confers resistance to kanamycin
   9721..9936    -  CDS            satA (fragment): STA_BACSU - Also known as yyaR. Experimental evidence at protein level: Swiss-Prot protein existence level 1. Involved in resistance to streptothricin, a broad-spectrum antibiotic produced by streptomycetes. Detoxifies streptothricin via acetylation of the beta amino group of the first beta-lysyl moiety of streptothricin. From Bacillus subtilis (strain 168).
>Addgene plasmid #225305 | pXD70EN19-Pct5-GPA_25810/25800-(+)-Eldh1/2(GpDSM19378) | addgene full sequence | sequence record 466011 | Addgene NGS Result
AGCTTGCTGGGGCTTTTCTTTTTCAAATAAAACGAAAGGCTCAGTCGAAAGACTGGGCCTTTCGTTTTAT
CTGTTGTTTGTCGGTGAACGCTCTCTACTAGAGGAGCTCATGCCGGCGGCACCTCGCTAACGGATTCACC
ACTCCAAGAATTGGAGCCAATCAATTCTTGCGGAGAACTGTGAATGCGCAAACCAACCCTTGGCAGAACA
TATCCATCGCGTCCGCCATCTCCAGCAGCCGCACGCGGCGCATCTCGGGCCGCGTTGCTGGCGTTTTTCC
ATAGGCTCCGCCCCCCTGACGAGCATCACAAAAATCGACGCTCAAGTCAGAGGTGGCGAAACCCGACAGG
ACTATAAAGATACCAGGCGTTTCCCCCTGGAAGCTCCCTCGTGCGCTCTCCTGTTCCGACCCTGCCGCTT
ACCGGATACCTGTCCGCCTTTCTCCCTTCGGGAAGCGTGGCGCTTTCTCATAGCTCACGCTGTAGGTATC
TCAGTTCGGTGTAGGTCGTTCGCTCCAAGCTGGGCTGTGTGCACGAACCCCCCGTTCAGCCCGACCGCTG
CGCCTTATCCGGTAACTATCGTCTTGAGTCCAACCCGGTAAGACACGACTTATCGCCACTGGCAGCAGCC
ACTGGTAACAGGATTAGCAGAGCGAGGTATGTAGGCGGTGCTACAGAGTTCTTGAAGTGGTGGCCTAACT
ACGGCTACACTAGAAGGACAGTATTTGGTATCTGCGCTCTGCTGAAGCCAGTTACCTTCGGAAAAAGAGT
TGGTAGCTCTTGATCCGGCAAACAAACCACCGCTGGTAGCGGTGGTTTTTTTGTTTGCAAGCAGCAGATT
ACGCGCAGAAAAAAAGGATCTCAAGAAGATCCTTTGATCTTTTCTACGGGGTCTGACGCTCAGTGGAACG
AAAACTCACGTTAAGGGATTTTGGTCATGAGATTATCAAAAAGGATCTTCACCTAGATCCTTTTAAATTA
AAAATGAAGTTTTAAATCAATCTAAAGTATATATGAGTAAACTTGGTCTGACAGTTACCAATGCTTAATC
AGTGAGGCACCTATCTCAGCGATCTGTCTATTTCGTTCATCCATAGTTGCCTGACTCCCCGTCGTGTAGA
TAACTACGATACGGGAGGGCTTACCATCTGGCCCCAGTGCTGCAATGATACCGCGAGACCCACGCTCACC
GGCTCCAGATTTATCAGCAATAAACCAGCCAGCCGGAAGGGCCGAGCGCAGAAGTGGTCCTGCAACTTTA
TCCGCCTCCATCCAGTCTATTAATTGTTGCCGGGAAGCTAGAGTAAGTAGTTCGCCAGTTAATAGTTTGC
GCAACGTTGTTGCCATTGCTGCAGGCATCGTGGTGTCACGCTCGTCGTTTGGTATGGCTTCATTCAGCTC
CGGTTCCCAACGATCAAGGCGAGTTACATGATCCCCCATGTTGTGCAAAAAAGCGGTTAGCTCCTTCGGT
CCTCCGATCGTTGTCAGAAGTAAGTTGGCCGCAGTGTTATCACTCATGGTTATGGCAGCACTGCATAATT
CTCTTACTGTCATGCCATCCGTAAGATGCTTTTCTGTGACTGGTGAGTACTCAACCAAGTCATTCTGAGA
ATAGTGTATGCGGCGACCGAGTTGCTCTTGCCCGGCGTCAACACGGGATAATACCGCGCCACATAGCAGA
ACTTTAAAAGTGCTCATCATTGGAAAACGTTCTTCGGGGCGAAAACTCTCAAGGATCTTACCGCTGTTGA
GATCCAGTTCGATGTAACCCACTCGTGCACCCAACTGATCTTCAGCATCTTTTACTTTCACCAGCGTTTC
TGGGTGAGCAAAAACAGGAAGGCAAAATGCCGCAAAAAAGGGAATAAGGGCGACACGGAAATGTTGAATA
CTCATACTCTTCCTTTTTCAATATTATTGAAGCATTTATCAGGGTTATTGTCTCATGAGCGGATACATAT
TTGAATGTATTTAGAAAAATAAACAAATAGGGGTTCCGCGCACATTTCCCCGAAAAGTGCCACCTGACGT
CTAAGAAACCATTATTATCATGACATTAACCTATAAAAATAGGCGTATCACGAGGCCCTTTCGTCTTCAA
GGCGAAAAAACCCCGCCGAAGCGGGGTTTTTTGCGAAATATAATGACCCTCTTGATAACCCAAGAGGGCA
TTTTTTAGGAACGGTTATTTGATTATTAATCCGGCGGCAACTGAAACGATTCGGATCCTGTATTACTATT
CTGAATTCGCGGCCGCTTCTAGATCTAGCGCTTGAATTTCGCGTACCGCTCTCGCGCAATTTCGAGTGTC
GAGTTCCTGACACGCTCAAAGCGTTCTTTGTCCTTCTGCCATAGGCTACGAACAGCAAGCCCACGCACCG
AATTGAATATCAACCAAAGGATATCTTCTGCATCATCACGCGAAAGACCACGGCTCACCAGAACACCAAG
CCACATATCCTCGACGACAAACCGATTCCTCTCTACCGTGCGCTGAATACCCTCGCGTAACGCTGGGTCC
CGGTCGGCAGCCACAATCAAATCAAGGCTGATAGAGAAGTCATCGTCGAGGAAAAATTCGGCGGCGTCGT
CCAGCATTTGCTGGATGACGTCATCCTCTGGCTTCAATTTCGCTAATCGAGCCCGACTGCGTTCGGTGAT
CTGTTCGTAAAGCCATTCAAAAGTGGCAAGCAGAAGCTCAAGCTTTGTCGGGAAATGATGGCTCTGCGCT
CCTCTGGAGACACCAGCAGCACCGGGCACATCTGCGATCCGGAATCCCGCGTAACCTTTTTCCCGTAAAA
CCCCCAGGGCCGCTGCAATCAACTTGCCCTGGGTCTCCATTGCGCGCTCTGCCTGTGTTCTTCTCTTTGG
ACTCATGATCACCATTTTTTTTACTAAAGCTTGATCTGCAATTTGAATAATAACCACTCCTTTGTTTATC
CACCGAACTAAGTTGGTGTTTTTTGAAGCTTGAATTAGATATTTAAAAGTATCATATCTAATATTATAAC
TAAATTTTCTAAAAAAAACATTGAAGGAACGGTTATTTGATTATTAATCCGGCTTTTTTATTATTTAGGC
AACTGAAACGATTCGGATCCTGTATTACTATTCTATTTTGTCAAAATAATTTTATTGACAACGTCTTATT
AACGTTGATATAATTTAAATTTTATTTGACAAAAATGGGCTCGTGTTGTACAATAAATGTAGTAACAAAC
AGACAATCTGGTCTGTTTGTATTATGATTAACTAATAAGGAGGACAAACATGTCGAACGATTACTACGAA
AGCCACCGAGGCGAATGGCAGTGGCAGGACGGCGAGTACACCGTCACGCGCACGACCGCCTGGTCGGGGC
CCGGTTGCCACGACGGCTGCGGCGTGCTGTACTACACGAAGGACGGCAAGCTGGAGAAGGTGGAGGGCGA
CCCCGACAACCCGTTCAACCAGGGCGCGCTGTGCATGCGCTGCCTGGAGATGCCCGAGTTCGTGAACAAC
CCCACGCGCCTCGGCCACCCCATGAAGCGTGCCGGCGAGCGGGGCGAGAACAAATGGGAGCGCGTGTCCT
GGGAGGAGGCGCTCGACCTCATCGAGGAAAAGGTACGCGCCATCTGGAAGGACTACGGCCCCGAGTCCAT
CGTCTGTCATATCGGCACCGGGCGCAACAACTGCGACCAGATACCGTACCTGTGCTACGCGGCGTTCGGA
TCGCCGAACTTCTCCATGGGCTATCTGGCCGGCGACTCCTGCTTCTGCCCGCGCTCCGCGTCGATGGCGT
CGCAGAACGGCGACTTCATGATCGCCGACTGCTCGCAGCAGTTCGAGAAGCGCTACGACGAGAGCACGGG
CTGGCGCTGCCCCGAAGTCATCGTGAACTGGGGCTGCAACGCGGTCGTCTCGAACTCCGACAACTTTTTC
GGCGGCTGGATCGTGGACTGCATGCAGCGCGGCTCCAAGATGATCACCATCGACCCGTCGCTCACCTGGC
TGGCCTCCCGCTCGGCGTACTGGCTGCGCGTGCGGCCGGGCACCGACGCGGCTTTGGCCATGGCCATGCT
CAACGTCATCATCTCCGAGGACCTCTACGACCACGATTTCGTGGCCAAGTGGTGCTACGGCTTCGACGAG
CTTGCCGAGCGCGTGCGCGACTGGACGCCCGAGCGGGCTGCGGAGGTTTGCTGGGTCGAGGCCGAGGACA
TCGTGGGCGCCGCCCGCCTGTACGCCCAGGCCGACCCCGCCGCCATCCAGTGGGGGCTCAAGCTCGACCA
GACCACCAACGCCACCGCCACCGCGTGCGCCGTCAACTCGCTGTGGGCCATCACGGGCAACGTGGACAAT
CCCGGCGGCAACATCATCATCCGCAACGCCTTCGACCAGAACCTCTCGTACGGCTACGGGTACCACCTGC
TGCCGCCCGAGGTGCAGGCGAAGCGCCTGGGGGCCGAGTTCCCGCTGATGAGCCGTGCGGGCTACAGCTC
CTCCGCCCATGCGGACTCCGTGCTGAAGGCCATCGAGACCGGCGAGCCGTATCCTATCCGCATGGTGTGG
ATGACGTCCACGAACCCCATCGCCAACATGGGCGCCGACGCGCCGCGCCTGTTCCGCGCCTTGAAGAGCG
TCGATTTCGTGGTGGTGAACGACCTGTTCATGACGCCAACCGCCATCGCCTTCGCCGATCTGGTGCTGCC
CGCCGCCATGTCTCCCGAACGCAACTCGCAGCGCTGCTGGTGGGTTCCGAACCGCACGCTCACCAAGGTC
ACCCAGTACGAGGAGTGCGTTTCGGACGACGACCTGGTCACCATGGTGGGCAAACGCCTGCACCCCGAGA
ACTTCCCCTGGGACGACAACGTGGGATGGATCAACCACATCTTCGAGCACGAGACGAACGACGAGCTGCC
CTACAAGAGCTTCGAGGAGGCGCAGAAGGTCGTGTGGTCCTACCCGGCGTTCACCTACCTCAAGCACGAG
AAGGGCCTGCTGCGCCCCGACGGGCAGCCCGGGTTCAACACGCCGTCCGGTCGCATCGAGCTGTACAACA
CGAACCTCATGCTGTGGGGCTACGATCCGCTGCCCGACTTCAAGGAGCCCAGCTGCTCTCCGGTGAGCAG
CCCCGAGCTCGCCGAGAAGTACCCGCTCGTCCTGACCACCGGCGCGCGGTCCTTCGAGTTCTTCCATTCC
GAGCATCGCCAGGAGGGCACGACGTCGCGCGAGCTGCACCCCGACCCGCTGTTCGAGATGAGCCCTGCCG
CCGCCGAGGCCGCGGGCCTCTCCGAGGGCGATTGGGCCTGGATCGAGAACCAGCGCGGCCGCTGCCGCCA
GAAGCTGCACGTGAACCCCTCGCTCGACGACCGCGTGGTGCGCGCCGAGCACGGCTGGTGGTTCCCCGAG
ACCGAGGGGGCGGAGCCGAACCTGTACGGCGTGTTCGACTCCAACATCAACAACCTCACCCCGCAGTGCG
AGAACGGCGACACCGGCTTCGGCGCCCCGTACGCGAACCAGCTGTGCCGCGTGTACCCGTGCACTGAGGA
GAACAGCCGTGTCCTGCCGGGCGAGCAGGTCACCAGGCGCGGGGGCTATTCCAAGGTAATCGACGAGTCC
AACGGCGACGTGAAGGTGGGTGCTATCTATGGCTAACGCATTGATGATCGACTACGAGTTCTGCACGGGC
TGCCACGCCTGCGAGGTGGCCTGCAAGAAGCATCTGGGCCTGCCCGCGGGCCAGCACGGCATCCGCGTGC
TCCAGGACGGCCCCCGCGAGCTCGCGGGCGGAGGGTGGGAGTACAACTTCCTGCCCATGCCCACGTCGCT
CTGCGACCTGTGCGCCTCCCGCCTGGCCGAGGGCAAGGACGCCGCCTGCGTCCACCACTGCCCGGCCCAC
TGCATGGCGCTCGGGCCGGCCGAGGAGCTGGCGGCACGGTTCGACGGGAAGGTCAACCGCGCACTGTTCG
TTCCCGCGCAGTAACGACGGTTCGCGCCGGGCGCCCTGCCGCCCGGCGCGGTTATGGAAGGAGAAGCAAT
GGATCAGGCCAATAGCTACTACGAGGCCCATAAGGGCGAGGTGGAGTGGCGCGACGGCGACTACACGGTG
ACGCGCACGACGGTGTGGTCGGGGCCCGGTTGCCACGACGGCTGCGGCGTGCTGTACTACACGAAGGACG
GCAAGCTGGAGAAGGTGGAGGGCGACCCCGACTGCCCCTTCAACCAGGGCACGCTGTGCATGCGCTGCCT
GGAGATGCCCGAAGCCGTGAACCATCCCGACCGGCCGACCGGTCCGCTCAAGCGGGCGGGCGAGCGCGGC
GAGAACAAGTGGGAGTCCGTCACCTGGGACGAGGCCTACGACATTATCGAGGAGAAGGTGCGCGCCATCT
GGAAGGACTACGGCGCCGAGTCCATCGCGTGCATGATCGGCACCGGTCGCAACAACTGCTGGCAGATCCC
GTACCTGTGCTATGCGGCGTTCGGCTCGCCGAACTTCTGCCTGGGATTCCTCTCGGGCGAGTCGTGCTTC
CAGCCACGCTCGGCGGCCATGGCCTCCATGAACGGCGACTTCCTCATCGCCGACATGTCACAGCAGTTCG
AGAGCCGCTACGACACCGAGAACACCGAGTGGGTTCCGCCTGAGATGATCGTGGTCTGGGGGTGCAACCC
CATCGCCTCGAACTCCGACAACTTCTACGGAGGCTGGGTCGTCGACTGCATGCAGCGCGGCAGCCGGTTG
ATCACCGTCGACCCGTCGCTCACCTGGTTGGCGGCCCGTTCCGACTATTGGCTGCGCCTGCGCCCCGGCA
CCGACGGCGCGCTCGCCCTGGCCATGCTCAACGTCATCATCTCCGAGGACCTCTACGACCGCGAGTTCGT
CGAGAAGTGGTGCTACGGCTTCGACGAGCTTGCCGAGCGCGTCAAGGAATGGACGCCGGAGCGGGCGGAG
GCGGTGTGCTGGGTTCCGAAGGACACCATAATCGGGGCGGCGCGCGCCTACGCGAAGGCCAAGCCCGCCA
CCATCCACTGGGGCCTGCCCATTGACCAGGCGGTTGTCGGCATCCCCACGGCGCAGGCCATCAACGCGCT
GTGGGCCGTCACCGGCAACACGGACGTGCCGGGCGGCAACATCATCATCCGCAACGCGTTCGAGCAGAAC
GTGTCGTACAACTACGGATACCAGACCCTTCCCGCCGAGGTGCAGGCCAAGCGCATCGGCGCGGAGTACC
CGCTCATGTCCAAGGCCGGGTTCAGCTCCACGGCCCACTCGGACTCCATCCTGCAGGCCATCGAGACCGG
CAAGCCGTATCCCATCCGCATGCTCTGGCTTTCCTCCACGAACCCTATCGCCAACATGGCGTCCGACGCG
CCGCGCGTCTACCGGGCGGTGCGCACCCTCGACTTCGTCGTGGTGTCCGACCCGTTCCTCACCCCCACGG
CCGTGGCGTTCGCCGACGTGTTCCTGCCGGCGTCCATGAGCTGCGAGCGCAACACGCAGCGCGTATGGTG
GGTGCCGCTGCGCGGCATGAAGAAGGTGACGCAGTTCGCCGACGTGCGTTCCGACGACACCATCGTCACG
GACCTCGGACGCCGCCTGCATCCCGAGAACTTCCCCTGGACCGATGACATCGGCTGGACGAACGATATCC
TCGTCAACGACACGCCAGGTTACGACGGCGACTTCGAGCAGCTGTGCAAGGACGTGTACGTCTATCCCGC
GTTCGAGTACCGCAAGCACGAGAAGGGCCTGCTGCGCCCCGACGGGCAGCCCGGTTTCAACACGCCGTCC
GGCCGCATCGAGCTCTACAACAGCATCTTCGCGCTGTGGGGCTACGACCCGCTGCCGCAGTGGGAGGAGC
CATCCTGCTCGCCGTACGCCTCGCCGGAGCTGTACGAGCAGTACCCCTTCGTGCTGACGACGGGCGCGCG
CTCGGTGGAGTTCTTCCATTCCGAGCATCGCCAGCTGGAGACGAGCCGCGAGTTCCACCCCGATCCGCTG
TTCGAGATGAGCCCGAAGGCCGCCGAGGCCGCAGGGCTGTCCGAGGGGGATTGGTGCTGGCTGGAGAACC
ATCGCGGCCGCTGCCGCCAGAAGCTGCACGTGAACCCCTCGCTCGACGACCGCGTGGTGCGCGCCGAGCA
CGGCTGGTGGTTCCCGGAGCAGGAGGCCGCGGAACCTGTCCTGTTCGGAGTGTTCGACTCCAACATCAAC
AACCTGCTGCCGCAGTGCGAGAACGGGCCGACCGGTTACGGTGCCCCGTACAAGAACCAGCTGTGCCGTG
TGTACGCCTGCACGGAGGAGAACAGCGCCGAGCTGCCCACGGCATGCGTGACGAGGAAGGACGGGTACTC
GAAATGAGCGCTAACGCATTGATGATCGACTACGGGTTCTGCACGGGCTGCCACGCCTGCGAGGTGGCCT
GCAAGAAGCATCTGGGCCTGCCCGCGGGCCAGCACGGCATCCGCGTGCTCCAGGACGGCCCCCGCGAGCT
CGCGGGCGGAGGGTGGGAGTACAACTTCCTGCCCATGCCCACGTCGCTCTGCGACCTGTGCGCCTCCCGC
CTGGCCGAGGGCAAGGACGCCGCCTGCGTCCACCACTGCCCGGCCCACTGCATGGCGCTCGGGCCGGCCG
AGGAGCTGGCGGCGAGGGCTGCCGAGAAGACGCGGTGCGTGGTCTTCTCCTAGACTAGTCGACTCACACT
GGCTCACCTTCGGGTGGGCCTTTCTGCGTTTATATACTAGAGAGAGAATATAAAAAGCCAGATTATTAAT
CCGGCTTTTTTATTATTTAATTCCTGTTATAAAAAAAGGATCAATTTTGAACTCTCTCCCAAAGTTGATC
CCTTAACGATCTAAAACAATTCATCCAGTAAAATATAATATTTTATTTTCTCCCAATCAGGCTTGATCCC
CAGTAAGTCAAAAAATAGCTCGACATACTGTTCTTCCCCGATATCCTCCCTGATCGACCGGACGCAGAAG
GCAATGTCATACCACTTGTCCGCCCTGCCGCTTCTCCCAAGATCAATAAAGCCACTTACTTTGCCATCTT
TCACAAAGATGTTGCTGTCTCCCAGGTCGCCGTGGGAAAAGACAAGTTCCTCTTCGGGCTTTTCCGTCTT
TAAAAAATCATACAGCTCGCGCGGATCTTTAAATGGAGTGTCTTCTTCCCAGTTTTCGCAATCCACATCG
GCCAGATCGTTATTCAGTAAGTAATCCAATTCGGCTAAGCGGCTGTCTAAGCTATTCGTATAGGGACAAT
CCGATATGTCGATGGAGTGAAAGAGCCTGATGCACTCCGCATACAGCTCGATAATCTTTTCAGGGCTTTG
TTCATCTTCATACTCTTCCGAGCAAAGGACGCCATCGGCCTCACTCATGAGCAGATTGCTCCAGCCATCA
TGCCGTTCAAAGTGCAGGACCTTTGGAACAGGCAGCTTTCCTTCCAGCCATAGCATCATGTCCTTTTCCC
GTTCCACATCATAGGTGGTCCCTTTATACCGGCTGTCCGTCATTTTTAAATATAGGTTTTCATTTTCTCC
CACCAGCTTATATACCTTAGCAGGAGACATTCCTTCCGTATCTTTTACGCAGCGGTATTTTTCGATCAGT
TTTTTCAATTCCGGTGATATTCTCATTTTAGCCATTTATTATTTCCTTCCTCTTTTCTACAGTATTTAAA
GATACCCCAAGAAGCTAATTATAACAAGACGAACTCCAATTCACTGTTCCTTGCATTCTAAAACCTTAAA
TACCAGAAAACAGCTTTTTCAAAGTTGTTTTCAAAGTTGGCGTATAACATAGTATCGACGGAGCCGATTT
TGAAACCACAATTATGATAGAATTTACAAGCTATAAGGTTATTGTCCTGGGTTTCAAGCATTAGTCCATG
CAAGTTTTTATGCTTTGCCCATTCTATAGATATATTGATAAGAAGACTGGAATGCCCGCTCCGCCGGGAT
TATTCGAAAGCGCATCGTCCAAGCGAGACCGTCTGCATTCGGAAATCTCGGCCGGTTCGCGCCGAGGAAG
CCCATCTGGCTGCATCCCAAATCGACACACAACGCACGGAGGCCCCGGCGATCGCCGGGGCCTCCGAATC
ATGCGCATCGTGGAAGCGAAGCTCCGCAAAAAACCCCGCTTCAGCGGGGTTTTTTCGCGTCGCACCTCCT
TGTCGTGTATTACAGGTACTACTATAACACATCATCTAGCCCGCCCGCGATACGTCCTCTGCGGTGCAGC
GTGGTCGCGGTTCCACGCATCCGCCGCCCGCTGCGCATCGCGCAGCACGTCATTAAGGCTCTGTTGCCTT
GGCTGTTCCCTGCGCATCAGATATTCGAGCGGGCGCGATATTCGACTTCTAAGCTCTTCCACTTTGATTC
GCATTCCCGCAACTCCTGCTCTGATGCGGCTCGCGAGTCCATCGCACTTAACAACGATGTTATCGAGGAT
TGCGCCGCGCTCAGCTTTTCCCGCAGCTTCCCAGCCCCGAACCTCGGTAGCGATGGGTTGAAGCTCTCCA
ATGTCTCGCGCAACTCCGTCCGCTCGTTGCCGAAGACACTCCAATCGGTCTTGCTCATCTTCGATATCGA
GCTTCACGTCCTCGAGCTGGCTGTCAAGCTCGGCAAGGTCACCCTCCTTGTCGGCAATCTCGGTAACAAG
CTCTGCCTTACGCGTTTCGGCATCATTCAGTAAAGCGGCGGCTTCTTCCCTAGCCGCCGCGACGATTCGC
GCCGCTTCGTCCTTCGCAGGTTCAACCACGGCCTTATCGACCGCACAGCGTACCTTGTCGATATCCACGG
ACTTGTCCGTGTATACACGCTGCGCCCGCGTCTCCTCGTCAAGCTCGATTGCAGGGCGGTAGCCCATGCG
CCCCTCTAGGTAATCCCCAAGCTCCTTGTGCATGCTCCGGTAGAAGCTGCGGGGGCACATCTGCTTGTAG
TTGAACCGTCCATCTAGGATGGGCGTGAACGGCACGTGCATGTGGTCGCGGGCGGGCGTGCCATCCTTCA
ACACCTCGTCCTTGTGGACGTACCCGCCCATCATGTTCTCGATGCCGAACTTCTTCGACAGGTACCAGTA
CGTGAGACGGAAGAACCTGTCCTCATCGCCCTTGCGCACATTGTCGGGAAGCGTCACAACAACGTCAGCC
ATAACGACCGCATCCTTGCGCGTGGCACGCTTCCCTGCGGCCTTCTGGGCCTCGTTCACGCGCTCGATGC
GGCTCTCCACCGTGCCCCAGTTCGGCTCGCCATCGCGCGGCTCCACGCGCCCCACAACGAGCTTGCCGTC
CTTGTTCGTGTAGTGGCCGACCACCAAGTCGTTCTTGATGCGCTCGGGGTCGATGTTGTCGCGCTCCAGG
CTGCTGCGGTCGCGGCGGTAGTGGGCAAGCATGTGCCCGACCGATGGAGCCTTGTATTTCGCGATGTGAG
CCATGGAAACCTCCGAACCGTACAGACTTAATCGACTAAAGTCTAGCACGTTAGACCTTAGCTACGCTAA
GGACGTGGCAGGGCCAGCCCTGCACCCGCTCGGGCGTTCCCCCCGAGACCCCCCAGCCCTTGCCCGTTCG
CGGCTTCGCTCACGGCCCTCGGGCCATCGGCGCGAGCGCCGAACGGAGGGACTTCGCCCCTCCGAACCAC
CCCTCAATCTACCTGCGGTTCGGCACACGGCACACGGCACTATTAGGGGGGCCGTCGTAGTGGCCCCCCT
GTGGTCATTTGTCATTTGTCATTTGTCACATTATTTTTCGGACACATTATTTTTCGGACGTAGTTAGCGA
AAAATAATGAGCCGCCCGATTCTGCAGGTCTCATCCAGTCGAGACACGGGCAAGGAAAGGGTCGATGGAG
CAGAGCGTCCATCGACCCTTAATCAAGTCTGGTCTATTCGGTTGGCCGTCGCGTCAATTCCGCAATCCGT
GAACGAGTCGGCTTAGATCTGCGCGAGCGCAGACCACGCCGCCCCGTAGTCACGCATTGCTGCATTGACC
CGACTACTCTTTGGCACCTGACTGTTCCACGCACTTGCGCTTACGTTCGGCGTTCAGATAGTTCCCGCGA
CAATAGCGCTCGAGAATCGAGTTGTACCCCACGATGATTTCGCGGTACTGCTCGGGAAACTCCCTCAGCG
CCGCAGCCGTGAAATCGTTGATGGTCTCGAACCTCTCGCACATGATGAAGCCGACCAACTCGAAGAGCAT
GTCCTGCTTGTCCTTAGTCGAGAGCTGTTCGAGCTGACCAATGTCGAAGTTGTTTCCCTCGATGCGTGCT
TCGACCGGATACAGCTCCTTGCCCTTCTTGCGACAGGAAGCCGTGTCGTGAATCAGATAGTCATACGCAT
GCCTGATGTTGTTGATTGGCTCGGCTGACGAACAGCACTTCTTGCCGTCCGCGCTCAATCGGTTCAAGAC
GTTGATGATTGCCTTGCGTGTCGTGTTGCCGCCCCAGACAACAATGACGTGCGCATGCGTCTTGCGCTGC
TTGCTCTTCTGGTCATGGTCTATGTCGTGAACCGCATAAGCGAAAGGCACTTGAAGAATGTCGTCTATCT
CGTCCTGCCAGTCATCGCGCATGTTCTCTGGGTAGCAGATGCCCTCCCAGAGCTTCACCTTCGTCTCGCC
AGCGTTTGCCGCCATGCTATAATCTCCTTGTCTCGAATGCCCCTGCTGCCGCCA
